>Addgene plasmid #42573 | pEXP5-NT-7th R | depositor full sequence | sequence record 57497 | pEXP5-NT-7th R sequence 3194 bps
TAATACGACTCACTATAGGGAGACCACAACGGTTTCCCTCTAGAAATAATTTTGTTTAACTTTAAGAAGG
AGATATACCATGTCTGGTTCTCATCATCATCATCATCATGGTAGCAGCGGCGAAAACCTGTATTTTCAGT
CCCTT
[222 nt withheld, positions 146-367]
AGAAAAATGAAAGATACAGATAGCGAAGAAGAACTTAGAGAACAGTTCCGTGTGGAAGACAAGGATGGTA
ATGGTTACATTAGTGCTGCAGAACTTCGTATTGTGATGACAAATCGTGGGGAGAAGCTAACAGATGAAGA
AGTTGATGAACTGATTAGGGAAACAGACATTGATGGTGATGGTCAAGTAAACTATGAAGAGTTTGTACAA
CGTATGACAGCGAAGTGAAGGGTGATCCGGCTGCTAACAAAGCCCGAAAGGAAGCTGAGTTGGCTGCTGC
CACCGCTGAGCAATAACTAGCATAACCCCTTGGGGCCTCTAAACGGGTCTTGAGGGGTTTTTTGCTGAAA
GGAGGAACTATATCCGGATAATTCTTGAAGACGAAAGGGCCTCGTGATACGCCTATTTTTATAGGTTAAT
GTCATGATAATAATGGTTTCTTAGACGTCAGGTGGCACTTTTCGGGGAAATGTGCGCGGAACCCCTATTT
GTTTATTTTTCTAAATACATTCAAATATGTATCCGCTCATGAGACAATAACCCTGATAAATGCTTCAATA
ATATTGAAAAAGGAAGAGTATGAGTATTCAACATTTCCGTGTCGCCCTTATTCCCTTTTTTGCGGCATTT
TGCCTTCCTGTTTTTGCTCACCCAGAAACGCTGGTGAAAGTAAAAGATGCTGAAGATCAGTTGGGTGCAC
GAGTGGGTTACATCGAACTGGATCTCAACAGCGGTAAGATCCTTGAGAGTTTTCGCCCCGAAGAACGTTT
TCCAATGATGAGCACTTTTAAAGTTCTGCTATGTGGCGCGGTATTATCCCGTGTTGACGCCGGGCAAGAG
CAACTCGGTCGCCGCATACACTATTCTCAGAATGACTTGGTTGAGTACTCACCAGTCACAGAAAAGCATC
TTACGGATGGCATGACAGTAAGAGAATTATGCAGTGCTGCCATAACCATGAGTGATAACACTGCGGCCAA
CTTACTTCTGACAACGATCGGAGGACCGAAGGAGCTAACCGCTTTTTTGCACAACATGGGGGATCATGTA
ACTCGCCTTGATCGTTGGGAACCGGAGCTGAATGAAGCCATACCAAACGACGAGCGTGACACCACGATGC
CTGTAGCAATGGCAACAACGTTGCGCAAACTATTAACTGGCGAACTACTTACTCTAGCTTCCCGGCAACA
ATTAATAGACTGGATGGAGGCGGATAAAGTTGCAGGACCACTTCTGCGCTCGGCCCTTCCGGCTGGCTGG
TTTATTGCTGATAAATCTGGAGCCGGTGAGCGTGGGTCTCGCGGTATCATTGCAGCACTGGGGCCAGATG
GTAAGCCCTCCCGTATCGTAGTTATCTACACGACGGGGAGTCAGGCAACTATGGATGAACGAAATAGACA
GATCGCTGAGATAGGTGCCTCACTGATTAAGCATTGGTAACTGTCAGACCAAGTTTACTCATATATACTT
TAGATTGATTTAAAACTTCATTTTTAATTTAAAAGGATCTAGGTGAAGATCCTTTTTGATAATCTCATGA
CCAAAATCCCTTAACGTGAGTTTTCGTTCCACTGAGCGTCAGACCCCGTAGAAAAGATCAAAGGATCTTC
TTGAGATCCTTTTTTTCTGCGCGTAATCTGCTGCTTGCAAACAAAAAAACCACCGCTACCAGCGGTGGTT
TGTTTGCCGGATCAAGAGCTACCAACTCTTTTTCCGAAGGTAACTGGCTTCAGCAGAGCGCAGATACCAA
ATACTGTTCTTCTAGTGTAGCCGTAGTTAGGCCACCACTTCAAGAACTCTGTAGCACCGCCTACATACCT
CGCTCTGCTAATCCTGTTACCAGTGGCTGCTGCCAGTGGCGATAAGTCGTGTCTTACCGGGTTGGACTCA
AGACGATAGTTACCGGATAAGGCGCAGCGGTCGGGCTGAACGGGGGGTTCGTGCACACAGCCCAGCTTGG
AGCGAACGACCTACACCGAACTGAGATACCTACAGCGTGAGCTATGAGAAAGCGCCACGCTTCCCGAAGG
GAGAAAGGCGGACAGGTATCCGGTAAGCGGCAGGGTCGGAACAGGAGAGCGCACGAGGGAGCTTCCAGGG
GGAAACGCCTGGTATCTTTATAGTCCTGTCGGGTTTCGCCACCTCTGACTTGAGCGTCGATTTTTGTGAT
GCTCGTCAGGGGGGCGGAGCCTATGGAAAAACGCCAGCAACGCGGCCTTTTTACGGTTCCTGGCCTTTTG
CTGGCCTTTTGCTCACATGTTCTTTCCTGCGTTATCCCCTGATTCTGTGGATAACCGTATTACCGCCTTT
GAGTGAGCTGATACCGCTCGCCGCAGCCGAACGACCGAGCGCAGCGAGTCAGTGAGCGAGGAAGCGGAAG
AGCGCCTGATGCGGTATTTTCTCCTTACGCATCTGTGCGGTATTTCACACCGCAATGGTGCACTCTCAGT
ACAATCTGCTCTGATGCCGCATAGTTAAGCCAGTATACACTCCGCTATCGCTACGCTTCGTTAATACAGA
TGTAGGTGTTCCACAGGGTAGCCAGCAGCATCCTGCGATGCAGATCCGGAACATAATGGTGCAGGGCGCT
GACTTCCGCGTTTCCAGACTTTACGAAACACGGAAACCGAAGACCATTCATGTTGTTGCTCAGGTCGCAG
ACGTTTTGCAGCAGCAGTCGCTTCACGTTCGCTCGCGTATCGGTGATTCATTCTGCTAACCAGTAAGGCA
ACCCCGCCAGCCTAGCCGGGTCCTCAACGACAGGAGCACGATCATGCGCACCCGTGGCCAGGACCCAACG
CTGCCCGAGATCTCGATCCCGCGAAAT
Features (pLannotate 1.2.2; 12 found; start..end, strand, type, name):
      1..19      +  promoter       T7 promoter: promoter for bacteriophage T7 RNA polymerase
     51..73      +  RBS            RBS: efficient ribosome binding site from bacteriophage T7 gene 10 (Olins and Rangwala, 1989)
     92..112     +  CDS            capTEV™ (fragment): composite tag for in vivo biotinylation, TEV protease cleavage, and 6xHis tagging
    122..142     +  CDS            TEV site: tobacco etch virus (TEV) protease recognition and cleavage site
    146..592     +  CDS            CALM_TETPY (sequence partly withheld): Experimental evidence at protein level: Swiss-Prot protein existence level 1. Calmodulin mediates the control of a large number of enzymes, ion channels and other proteins by Ca(2+). Among the enzymes to be stimulated by the calmodulin-Ca(2+) complex are a number of protein kinases and phosphatases. From Tetrahymena pyriformis.
    607..656     +  CDS            SET1 (fragment): solubility-enhancement tag derived from T7 phage gene 10B
    664..711     +  terminator     T7 terminator: transcription terminator for bacteriophage T7 RNA polymerase
    842..946     +  promoter       AmpR promoter: bla
    947..1807    +  CDS            AmpR: β-lactamase; bla; confers resistance to ampicillin, carbenicillin, and related antibiotics
   1978..2566    +  rep_origin     ori: high-copy-number ColE1/pMB1/pBR322/pUC origin of replication
   2752..2872    -  misc_feature   bom (fragment): basis of mobility region from pBR322
   2871..3050    -  CDS            YPB2_ECOLX (fragment): Protein predicted: Swiss-Prot protein existence level 4. From Escherichia coli.
