[The description below was written by a language model from this plasmid's Addgene catalogue record and pLannotate feature annotations shown in this document.]
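Description:
pEXP5-NT-7th R is a small (about 3.2 kb) bacterial expression plasmid built on the commercial pEXP5-NT/TOPO backbone, into which a mutated calmodulin coding sequence was inserted by TOPO cloning. It is propagated in E. coli as a high-copy plasmid through a ColE1/pUC-type origin and selected with ampicillin via the β-lactamase (AmpR) gene and its own promoter. A fragment of the pBR322 bom region is also annotated in the backbone.

The expression cassette is a standard T7 arrangement: a T7 promoter followed by the phage T7 gene 10 ribosome binding site, an N-terminal polyhistidine tag, a TEV protease recognition site, the roughly 450 bp calmodulin open reading frame, and a T7 terminator. Expression therefore depends on a source of T7 RNA polymerase. The 6×His tag allows metal-affinity purification, and the TEV site allows the tag to be removed afterwards. The catalogue lists the insert as chicken (G. gallus) calmodulin. The automated annotation labels it by similarity to a Tetrahymena calmodulin entry, which most likely reflects the high conservation of calmodulin and not a different source. Short hits to a capTEV tag and a SET1 solubility tag are fragments; the first matches the His-tag region, and the second lies just upstream of the terminator.

The insert carries eight substitutions: F92E (written in the record as "Glutamine acid", presumably glutamic acid), I85L, A88Q, H107I, L112R, M124L, A128T and M144R. The associated publication concerns converting a regulatory protein into an evolvable, allosterically regulated catalyst of a non-natural reaction. The name suggests a seventh-round variant, although the record does not say so explicitly. The plasmid's evident use is producing this engineered protein recombinantly for purification and characterisation.
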