Addgene plasmid #42573: pEXP5-NT-7th R
Depositing lab: Ivan Korendovych. Depositing organization: Syracuse University. Publication: A Single Mutation in a Regulatory Protein Produces Evolvable Allosterically Regulated Catalyst of Nonnatural Reaction. Moroz OV, Moroz YS, Wu Y, Olsen AB, Cheng H, Mack KL, McLaughlin JM, Raymond EA, Zhezherya K, Roder H, Korendovych IV. Angew Chem Int Ed Engl. 2013 Apr 29. doi: 10.1002/anie.201302339. PubMed 23630096.
Backbone
  Vector backbone: pEXP5-NT/TOPO
  Backbone manufacturer: Invitrogen
  Backbone size w/o insert (bp): 2745
  Total vector size (bp): 3194
  Vector type: Bacterial Expression
Growth in bacteria
  Bacterial resistance: Ampicillin, 100 μg/mL
  Growth temperature: 37°C
  Growth strain: DH5alpha
  Copy number: High Copy
Gene/Insert
  Gene/Insert name: mutated calmodulin gene
  Species: G. gallus (chicken)
  Insert size (bp): 449
  Mutation: changed Phenylalanine 92 to Glutamine acid, Isoleucine 85 to Leucine, Alanine 88 to Glutamine, Histidine 107 to Isoleucine, Leucine 112 to Arginine, Methionine 124 to Leucine, Alanine 128 to Threonine, Methionine 144 to Arginine
  Promoter: T7
  Tag / fusion protein: Polyhistidine (6×His) region, TEV recognition site (N terminal on insert)
  Cloning method: TOPO Cloning
  Sequencing primers: 5′ T7; 3′ T7-term
Terms and licenses: Academic/Nonprofit Terms; Industry Terms: Not Available to Industry
How to cite: pEXP5-NT-7th R was a gift from Ivan Korendovych (Addgene plasmid # 42573 ; http://n2t.net/addgene:42573 ; RRID:Addgene_42573)
