>Addgene plasmid #42573 | pEXP5-NT-7th R | addgene partial sequence | sequence record 59750 | T7term 5'-GCTAGTTATTGCTCAGCGG-3'
TTGTTAGCAGCCGGATCACCCTTTCACTTCGCTGTCATACGTTGTACAAACTCTTCATAGTTTACTTGAC
CATCACCATCAATGTCTGTTTCCCTAATCAGTTCATCAACTTCTTCATCTGTTAGCTTCTCCCCACGATT
TGTCATCACAATACGAAGTTCTGCAGCACTAATGTAACCATTACCATCCTTGTCTTCCACACGGAACTGT
TCTCTAAGTTCTTCTTCGCTATCTGTATCTTTCATTTTTCT
[222 nt withheld, positions 252-473]
AAGGGACTGAAAATACAGGTTTTCGCCGCTGCTACCATGATGATGATGATGATGAGAACCAGACATGGTA
TATCTCCTTCTTAAAGTTAAACAAAATTATTTCTAGAGGGAAACCGTTGTGGTCTCCCTATAGTGAGTCG
TATTAATTTCGCGGGATCGAGATCTCGGGCAGCGTTGGGTCCTGGCCACGGGTGCGCATGATCGTGCTCC
TGTCGTTGAGGACCCGGCTAGGCTGGCGGGGTTGCCTTACTGGTTAGCAGAATGAATCACCGATACGCGA
GCGAACGTGAAGCGACTGCTGCTGCAAAACGTCTGCGACCTGAGCAACAACATGAATGGTCTTCGGTTTC
CGTG
